Addgene plasmid #97415: uknp1.14.3
Purpose: Expression of HCV E1E2 genes cloned from patient serum. United Kingdom Nottingham Panel x.xx.xx (genotype.patient number.clone number)
Depositing lab: Jonathan Ball. Depositing organization: University of Nottingham. Publication: A Diverse Panel of Hepatitis C Virus Glycoproteins for Use in Vaccine Research Reveals Extremes of Monoclonal Antibody Neutralization Resistance. Urbanowicz RA, McClure CP, Brown RJ, Tsoleridis T, Persson MA, Krey T, Irving WL, Ball JK, Tarr AW. J Virol. 2015 Dec 23;90(7):3288-301. doi: 10.1128/JVI.02700-15. PubMed 26699643.
Backbone
  Vector backbone: pcDNA3.1_V5-His_Topo
  Backbone manufacturer: Invitrogen
  Vector type: Mammalian Expression
Growth in bacteria
  Bacterial resistance: Ampicillin, 100 μg/mL
  Growth temperature: 37°C
  Growth strain: DH5alpha
  Copy number: High Copy
Gene/Insert
  Gene/Insert name: HCV E1E2 (alt name: UKNP1.14.3)
  Species: Hepatitis C virus
  Insert size (bp): 1734
  GenBank ID: KU285184.1
  Cloning method: TOPO Cloning
  Sequencing primers: 5′ T7F; 3′ bGHR
Terms and licenses: Academic/Nonprofit Terms; Industry Terms: Not Available to Industry
How to cite: uknp1.14.3 was a gift from Jonathan Ball (Addgene plasmid # 97415 ; http://n2t.net/addgene:97415 ; RRID:Addgene_97415)
