[The description below was written by a language model from this plasmid's Addgene catalogue record and pLannotate feature annotations shown in this document.]
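Description:
uknp1.14.3 is a mammalian expression plasmid built on the Invitrogen pcDNA3.1 V5-His TOPO backbone. It carries the E1E2 envelope glycoprotein coding region of hepatitis C virus, amplified from patient serum and inserted by TOPO cloning. The name follows the United Kingdom Nottingham Panel convention of genotype, patient number and clone number, so this is clone 3 from patient 14, genotype 1. The insert is recorded as 1,734 bp. The automated annotation matches about 1.7 kb of it to an HCV polyprotein reference; the NS2 protease text attached to that hit describes the reference polyprotein entry, not this insert.

The E1E2 sequence lies downstream of the human CMV immediate-early enhancer and promoter, with a T7 promoter between them that also serves as a sequencing primer site, and is followed by the bovine growth hormone polyadenylation signal. A V5 epitope tag from the backbone sits after the insert, but the record does not say whether it is read in frame or whether the viral sequence ends in a stop codon. A second cassette pairs the SV40 early promoter with the neomycin phosphotransferase gene and an SV40 poly(A) signal, which allows G418 selection of stably transfected mammalian cells. In E. coli the plasmid is maintained at high copy from a ColE1/pUC-type origin under ampicillin selection, and an f1 origin is also present. The short HIV-1 LTR, ble, lacI and bom fragments appear to be incidental similarity hits or backbone remnants.

The depositor and sequencing-derived full sequences, at 7,251 and 7,250 nt, give the same feature layout. The plasmid belongs to a diverse panel of patient-derived HCV glycoproteins assembled for vaccine research, in particular for comparing sensitivity and resistance to neutralising monoclonal antibodies.
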