Features (pLannotate 1.2.2; 21 found; start..end, strand, type, name):
     36..80      -  misc_feature   bom (fragment): basis of mobility region from pBR322
    235..614     +  enhancer       CMV enhancer: human cytomegalovirus immediate early enhancer
    615..818     +  promoter       CMV promoter: human cytomegalovirus (CMV) immediate early promoter
    814..847     +  LTR            5' LTR (truncated) (fragment): truncated 5' long terminal repeat (LTR) from HIV-1
    863..881     +  promoter       T7 promoter: promoter for bacteriophage T7 RNA polymerase
    942..2669    +  CDS            POLG_HCVGL (fragment): Experimental evidence at protein level: Swiss-Prot protein existence level 1. [Protease NS2]: Cysteine protease required for the proteolytic auto-cleavage between the non-structural proteins NS2 and NS3 (By similarity). The N-terminus of NS3 is required for the function of NS2 protease (active region NS2-3) (By similarity). Promotes the initiation of viral particle assembly by mediating the interaction between structural and non-structural proteins (By similarity). From Hepatitis C virus (isolate Glasgow) (HCV).
   2748..2789    +  CDS            V5 tag: epitope tag from simian virus 5
   2845..3069    +  polyA_signal   bGH poly(A) signal: bovine growth hormone polyadenylation signal
   3073..3094    +  promoter       SV40 promoter (fragment): SV40 enhancer and early promoter
   3115..3543    +  rep_origin     f1 ori (sequence partly withheld): f1 bacteriophage origin of replication; arrow indicates direction of (+) strand synthesis
   3557..3887    +  promoter       SV40 promoter: SV40 enhancer and early promoter
   3954..4745    +  CDS            neo: KKA2_KLEPN - Also known as kan, nptII. Experimental evidence at protein level: Swiss-Prot protein existence level 1. Resistance to kanamycin, neomycin, paromomycin, ribostamycin, butirosin and gentamicin B. From Klebsiella pneumoniae.
   4771..4929    +  CDS            ble (fragment): BLE_KLEPN - Experimental evidence at protein level: Swiss-Prot protein existence level 1. Binding protein with a strong affinity to the bleomycin family of antibiotics. Binds to CL990; an antimitotic-antibiotic compound. From Klebsiella pneumoniae.
   4924..5045    +  polyA_signal   SV40 poly(A) signal: SV40 polyadenylation signal
   5118..5134    -  protein_bind   lac operator: The lac repressor binds to the lac operator to inhibit transcription in E. coli. This inhibition can be relieved by adding lactose or isopropyl-β-D-thiogalactopyranoside (IPTG). lac repressor encoded by lacI
   5142..5172    -  promoter       lac promoter: promoter for the E. coli lac operon
   5187..5208    -  protein_bind   CAP binding site: CAP binding activates transcription in the presence of cAMP. E. coli catabolite activator protein
   5221..5313    -  CDS            lacI (fragment): lac repressor; lacI; The lac repressor binds to the lac operator to inhibit transcription in E. coli. This inhibition can be relieved by adding lactose or isopropyl-β-D-thiogalactopyranoside (IPTG).
   5496..6084    -  rep_origin     ori: high-copy-number ColE1/pMB1/pBR322/pUC origin of replication
   6255..7115    -  CDS            AmpR: β-lactamase; bla; confers resistance to ampicillin, carbenicillin, and related antibiotics
   7116..7220    -  promoter       AmpR promoter: bla
>Addgene plasmid #97415 | uknp1.14.3 | depositor full sequence | sequence record 179148 | uknp1.14.3 sequence 7251 bps
GACGGATCGGGAGATCTCCCGATCCCCTATGGTCGACTCTCAGTACAATCTGCTCTGATGCCGCATAGTT
AAGCCAGTATCTGCTCCCTGCTTGTGTGTTGGAGGTCGCTGAGTAGTGCGCGAGCAAAATTTAAGCTACA
ACAAGGCAAGGCTTGACCGACAATTGCATGAAGAATCTGCTTAGGGTTAGGCGTTTTGCGCTGCTTCGCG
ATGTACGGGCCAGATATACGCGTTGACATTGATTATTGACTAGTTATTAATAGTAATCAATTACGGGGTC
ATTAGTTCATAGCCCATATATGGAGTTCCGCGTTACATAACTTACGGTAAATGGCCCGCCTGGCTGACCG
CCCAACGACCCCCGCCCATTGACGTCAATAATGACGTATGTTCCCATAGTAACGCCAATAGGGACTTTCC
ATTGACGTCAATGGGTGGACTATTTACGGTAAACTGCCCACTTGGCAGTACATCAAGTGTATCATATGCC
AAGTACGCCCCCTATTGACGTCAATGACGGTAAATGGCCCGCCTGGCATTATGCCCAGTACATGACCTTA
TGGGACTTTCCTACTTGGCAGTACATCTACGTATTAGTCATCGCTATTACCATGGTGATGCGGTTTTGGC
AGTACATCAATGGGCGTGGATAGCGGTTTGACTCACGGGGATTTCCAAGTCTCCACCCCATTGACGTCAA
TGGGAGTTTGTTTTGGCACCAAAATCAACGGGACTTTCCAAAATGTCGTAACAACTCCGCCCCATTGACG
CAAATGGGCGGTAGGCGTGTACGGTGGGAGGTCTATATAAGCAGAGCTCTCTGGCTAACTAGAGAACCCA
CTGCTTACTGGCTTATCGAAATTAATACGACTCACTATAGGGAGACCCAAGCTGGCTAGTTAAGCTTGGT
ACCGAGCTCGGATCCAGTACCCTTCACCATGGGTTGCTCTTTCTCTATCTTCCTTCTGGCTCTGCTCTCT
TGCTTGACTGTGCCCGCCTCAGCCTACCAAGTGCGCAACTCCACGGGGCTTTATCATGTCACCAACGATT
GCCCTAACTCGAGTATTGTGTACGAGGCGGATGATGCCATCCTCCACACTCCGGGGTGTGTCCCTTGCGT
CCGCGAGGGTAACGCCTCGAGGTGCTGGGTGGCGATGACCCCCACGGTGGCCACCAAGGACGGTAAACTC
CCCACAACGCAGCTTCGAAGGCACATCGATCTGCTTGTCGGGAGTGCCACCCTCTGCTCGGCCCTCTACG
TGGGAGACCTGTGCGGGTCTGTCTTTCTTGTCGGTCAACTGTTTACCTTCTCTCCCAGGCGCCACTGGAC
GACGCAGGACTGCAATTGTTCTATCTATCCCGGCCACATAACGGGTCACCGCATGGCATGGGATATGATG
ATGAACTGGTCCCCCACAGCGGCGTTAGTAATAGCTCAGCTGCTCCGGATCCCACAAGCCATCTTGGACA
TGATCGCTGGTGCCCACTGGGGAGTCCTGGCGGGCATAGCGTATTTCTCCATGGTGGGGAACTGGGCGAA
GGTCCTGGCGGTGTTGCTGCTATTTGCCGGCGTGGACGCGCAAACTCGCATCTCCGGGGGAGCCGCCGCC
CATTCCGTGCAGGGTTTTACCAGTTTCTTCAGCGTAGGCTCTCGCCAGAACATCCAGCTGGTCAACACCA
ACGGCAGTTGGCACATCAACCGCACGGCCTTGAACTGCAATGAGAGCATTGACACCGGCTGGATAGCAGG
GCTTTTCTACTACAACAAATTCAACTCTTCAGGCTGTCCCGAGAGGTTGGCCAGTTGCCGCCCCCTTACC
CATTTTGACCAGGGCTGGGGCCCTATCAAGTATACCAGTGGAGAAGACTCCGACCAACGCCCCTACTGCT
GGCACTACGCCCCAAAACCTTGTGGTATTGTGCCCGCAAAGAGCGTGTGTGGCCCGGTATATTGTTTTAC
ACCTAGCCCCGTTGTGGTGGGGACGACTGACAGGTCGGGCGTGCCAACCTACAACTGGGGTGAAAATGAA
ACGGACGTCTTCGTCCTTAACAACACCAGGCCACCACTGGGCAATTGGTTCGGTTGCACCTGGATGAATT
CATCTGGGTTCACCAAAGTGTGCGGGGCCCCTCCCTGTATCATCAAAGGGTCGGGCAACAAAACCTTGCA
CTGCCCTACTGATTGCTTCCGCAAGCATCCGGAAGCCACGTACTCTCGGTGCGGCTCCGGTCCCTGGATT
ACACCCAGATGCCTGGTCAGCTATCCATACAGACTTTGGCATTATCCATGCACCATCAACTACACCATAT
TTAAAGTCAGGATGTACGTGGGAGGGGTCGAGCACAGGCTGGAGGCTGCCTGCAACTGGACGCGGGGCGA
GCGTTGTGATCTAGAAGACAGGGACAGGTCAGAGCTCAGCCCGCTGCTGCTATCCACCACACAGTGGCAG
GTCCTTCCGTGTTCCTTCACGACCCTGCCAGCCTTGTCCACCGGCCTCATCCACCTCCACCAGAACATTG
TGGACGTGCAGTACTTGTACGGGGTGGGGTCAAGCATCGCGTCTTGGGCCATTAAGTGGGAGTACGTAGT
TCTCCTGTTCCTCCTGCTTGCAGACGCGCGCGTCTGCTCCTGCTTGTGGATGATGTTACTCATATCCCAA
GCGGAGGCGTAATAAAAGGGTCAAGACAATTCTGCAGATATCCAGCACAGTGGCGGCCGCTCGAGTCTAG
AGGGCCCGCGGTTCGAAGGTAAGCCTATCCCTAACCCTCTCCTCGGTCTCGATTCTACGCGTACCGGTCA
TCATCACCATCACCATTGAGTTTAAACCCGCTGATCAGCCTCGACTGTGCCTTCTAGTTGCCAGCCATCT
GTTGTTTGCCCCTCCCCCGTGCCTTCCTTGACCCTGGAAGGTGCCACTCCCACTGTCCTTTCCTAATAAA
ATGAGGAAATTGCATCGCATTGTCTGAGTAGGTGTCATTCTATTCTGGGGGGTGGGGTGGGGCAGGACAG
CAAGGGGGAGGATTGGGAAGACAATAGCAGGCATGCTGGGGATGCGGTGGGCTCTATGGCTTCTGAGGCG
GAAAGAACCAGCTGGGGCTCTAGGGGGTATCCCC
[124 nt withheld, positions 3115-3238]
C
[32 nt withheld, positions 3240-3271]
CA
[57 nt withheld, positions 3274-3330]
A
[49 nt withheld, positions 3332-3380]
CCTTTGACGTTGGAGTCCACGTTCTTT
[37 nt withheld, positions 3408-3444]
ACCCTATCTCGGTCTATTCTTTTGATTTATAAGGGATTTTGGGGATTTCGGCCTATTGGTTAAAAAATGA
GCTGATTTAACAAAAATTTAACGCGAATTAATTCTGTGGAATGTGTGTCAGTTAGGGTGTGGAAAGTCCC
CAGGCTCCCCAGGCAGGCAGAAGTATGCAAAGCATGCATCTCAATTAGTCAGCAACCAGGTGTGGAAAGT
CCCCAGGCTCCCCAGCAGGCAGAAGTATGCAAAGCATGCATCTCAATTAGTCAGCAACCATAGTCCCGCC
CCTAACTCCGCCCATCCCGCCCCTAACTCCGCCCAGTTCCGCCCATTCTCCGCCCCATGGCTGACTAATT
TTTTTTATTTATGCAGAGGCCGAGGCCGCCTCTGCCTCTGAGCTATTCCAGAAGTAGTGAGGAGGCTTTT
TTGGAGGCCTAGGCTTTTGCAAAAAGCTCCCGGGAGCTTGTATATCCATTTTCGGATCTGATCAAGAGAC
AGGATGAGGATCGTTTCGCATGATTGAACAAGATGGATTGCACGCAGGTTCTCCGGCCGCTTGGGTGGAG
AGGCTATTCGGCTATGACTGGGCACAACAGACAATCGGCTGCTCTGATGCCGCCGTGTTCCGGCTGTCAG
CGCAGGGGCGCCCGGTTCTTTTTGTCAAGACCGACCTGTCCGGTGCCCTGAATGAACTGCAGGACGAGGC
AGCGCGGCTATCGTGGCTGGCCACGACGGGCGTTCCTTGCGCAGCTGTGCTCGACGTTGTCACTGAAGCG
GGAAGGGACTGGCTGCTATTGGGCGAAGTGCCGGGGCAGGATCTCCTGTCATCTCACCTTGCTCCTGCCG
AGAAAGTATCCATCATGGCTGATGCAATGCGGCGGCTGCATACGCTTGATCCGGCTACCTGCCCATTCGA
CCACCAAGCGAAACATCGCATCGAGCGAGCACGTACTCGGATGGAAGCCGGTCTTGTCGATCAGGATGAT
CTGGACGAAGAGCATCAGGGGCTCGCGCCAGCCGAACTGTTCGCCAGGCTCAAGGCGCGCATGCCCGACG
GCGAGGATCTCGTCGTGACCCATGGCGATGCCTGCTTGCCGAATATCATGGTGGAAAATGGCCGCTTTTC
TGGATTCATCGACTGTGGCCGGCTGGGTGTGGCGGACCGCTATCAGGACATAGCGTTGGCTACCCGTGAT
ATTGCTGAAGAGCTTGGCGGCGAATGGGCTGACCGCTTCCTCGTGCTTTACGGTATCGCCGCTCCCGATT
CGCAGCGCATCGCCTTCTATCGCCTTCTTGACGAGTTCTTCTGAGCGGGACTCTGGGGTTCGCGAAATGA
CCGACCAAGCGACGCCCAACCTGCCATCACGAGATTTCGATTCCACCGCCGCCTTCTATGAAAGGTTGGG
CTTCGGAATCGTTTTCCGGGACGCCGGCTGGATGATCCTCCAGCGCGGGGATCTCATGCTGGAGTTCTTC
GCCCACCCCAACTTGTTTATTGCAGCTTATAATGGTTACAAATAAAGCAATAGCATCACAAATTTCACAA
ATAAAGCATTTTTTTCACTGCATTCTAGTTGTGGTTTGTCCAAACTCATCAATGTATCTTATCATGTCTG
TATACCGTCGACCTCTAGCTAGAGCTTGGCGTAATCATGGTCATAGCTGTTTCCTGTGTGAAATTGTTAT
CCGCTCACAATTCCACACAACATACGAGCCGGAAGCATAAAGTGTAAAGCCTGGGGTGCCTAATGAGTGA
GCTAACTCACATTAATTGCGTTGCGCTCACTGCCCGCTTTCCAGTCGGGAAACCTGTCGTGCCAGCTGCA
TTAATGAATCGGCCAACGCGCGGGGAGAGGCGGTTTGCGTATTGGGCGCTCTTCCGCTTCCTCGCTCACT
GACTCGCTGCGCTCGGTCGTTCGGCTGCGGCGAGCGGTATCAGCTCACTCAAAGGCGGTAATACGGTTAT
CCACAGAATCAGGGGATAACGCAGGAAAGAACATGTGAGCAAAAGGCCAGCAAAAGGCCAGGAACCGTAA
AAAGGCCGCGTTGCTGGCGTTTTTCCATAGGCTCCGCCCCCCTGACGAGCATCACAAAAATCGACGCTCA
AGTCAGAGGTGGCGAAACCCGACAGGACTATAAAGATACCAGGCGTTTCCCCCTGGAAGCTCCCTCGTGC
GCTCTCCTGTTCCGACCCTGCCGCTTACCGGATACCTGTCCGCCTTTCTCCCTTCGGGAAGCGTGGCGCT
TTCTCAATGCTCACGCTGTAGGTATCTCAGTTCGGTGTAGGTCGTTCGCTCCAAGCTGGGCTGTGTGCAC
GAACCCCCCGTTCAGCCCGACCGCTGCGCCTTATCCGGTAACTATCGTCTTGAGTCCAACCCGGTAAGAC
ACGACTTATCGCCACTGGCAGCAGCCACTGGTAACAGGATTAGCAGAGCGAGGTATGTAGGCGGTGCTAC
AGAGTTCTTGAAGTGGTGGCCTAACTACGGCTACACTAGAAGGACAGTATTTGGTATCTGCGCTCTGCTG
AAGCCAGTTACCTTCGGAAAAAGAGTTGGTAGCTCTTGATCCGGCAAACAAACCACCGCTGGTAGCGGTG
GTTTTTTTGTTTGCAAGCAGCAGATTACGCGCAGAAAAAAAGGATCTCAAGAAGATCCTTTGATCTTTTC
TACGGGGTCTGACGCTCAGTGGAACGAAAACTCACGTTAAGGGATTTTGGTCATGAGATTATCAAAAAGG
ATCTTCACCTAGATCCTTTTAAATTAAAAATGAAGTTTTAAATCAATCTAAAGTATATATGAGTAAACTT
GGTCTGACAGTTACCAATGCTTAATCAGTGAGGCACCTATCTCAGCGATCTGTCTATTTCGTTCATCCAT
AGTTGCCTGACTCCCCGTCGTGTAGATAACTACGATACGGGAGGGCTTACCATCTGGCCCCAGTGCTGCA
ATGATACCGCGAGACCCACGCTCACCGGCTCCAGATTTATCAGCAATAAACCAGCCAGCCGGAAGGGCCG
AGCGCAGAAGTGGTCCTGCAACTTTATCCGCCTCCATCCAGTCTATTAATTGTTGCCGGGAAGCTAGAGT
AAGTAGTTCGCCAGTTAATAGTTTGCGCAACGTTGTTGCCATTGCTACAGGCATCGTGGTGTCACGCTCG
TCGTTTGGTATGGCTTCATTCAGCTCCGGTTCCCAACGATCAAGGCGAGTTACATGATCCCCCATGTTGT
GCAAAAAAGCGGTTAGCTCCTTCGGTCCTCCGATCGTTGTCAGAAGTAAGTTGGCCGCAGTGTTATCACT
CATGGTTATGGCAGCACTGCATAATTCTCTTACTGTCATGCCATCCGTAAGATGCTTTTCTGTGACTGGT
GAGTACTCAACCAAGTCATTCTGAGAATAGTGTATGCGGCGACCGAGTTGCTCTTGCCCGGCGTCAATAC
GGGATAATACCGCGCCACATAGCAGAACTTTAAAAGTGCTCATCATTGGAAAACGTTCTTCGGGGCGAAA
ACTCTCAAGGATCTTACCGCTGTTGAGATCCAGTTCGATGTAACCCACTCGTGCACCCAACTGATCTTCA
GCATCTTTTACTTTCACCAGCGTTTCTGGGTGAGCAAAAACAGGAAGGCAAAATGCCGCAAAAAAGGGAA
TAAGGGCGACACGGAAATGTTGAATACTCATACTCTTCCTTTTTCAATATTATTGAAGCATTTATCAGGG
TTATTGTCTCATGAGCGGATACATATTTGAATGTATTTAGAAAAATAAACAAATAGGGGTTCCGCGCACA
TTTCCCCGAAAAGTGCCACCTGACGTC
