Features (pLannotate 1.2.2; 21 found; start..end, strand, type, name):
     15..67      -  misc_feature   bom (fragment): basis of mobility region from pBR322
    222..601     +  enhancer       CMV enhancer: human cytomegalovirus immediate early enhancer
    602..805     +  promoter       CMV promoter: human cytomegalovirus (CMV) immediate early promoter
    801..834     +  LTR            5' LTR (truncated) (fragment): truncated 5' long terminal repeat (LTR) from HIV-1
    850..868     +  promoter       T7 promoter: promoter for bacteriophage T7 RNA polymerase
    929..2656    +  CDS            POLG_HCVGL (fragment): Experimental evidence at protein level: Swiss-Prot protein existence level 1. [Protease NS2]: Cysteine protease required for the proteolytic auto-cleavage between the non-structural proteins NS2 and NS3 (By similarity). The N-terminus of NS3 is required for the function of NS2 protease (active region NS2-3) (By similarity). Promotes the initiation of viral particle assembly by mediating the interaction between structural and non-structural proteins (By similarity). From Hepatitis C virus (isolate Glasgow) (HCV).
   2735..2776    +  CDS            V5 tag: epitope tag from simian virus 5
   2832..3056    +  polyA_signal   bGH poly(A) signal: bovine growth hormone polyadenylation signal
   3060..3081    +  promoter       SV40 promoter (fragment): SV40 enhancer and early promoter
   3102..3530    +  rep_origin     f1 ori (sequence partly withheld): f1 bacteriophage origin of replication; arrow indicates direction of (+) strand synthesis
   3544..3873    +  promoter       SV40 promoter: SV40 enhancer and early promoter
   3940..4731    +  CDS            neo: KKA2_KLEPN - Also known as kan, nptII. Experimental evidence at protein level: Swiss-Prot protein existence level 1. Resistance to kanamycin, neomycin, paromomycin, ribostamycin, butirosin and gentamicin B. From Klebsiella pneumoniae.
   4757..4915    +  CDS            ble (fragment): BLE_KLEPN - Experimental evidence at protein level: Swiss-Prot protein existence level 1. Binding protein with a strong affinity to the bleomycin family of antibiotics. Binds to CL990; an antimitotic-antibiotic compound. From Klebsiella pneumoniae.
   4910..5031    +  polyA_signal   SV40 poly(A) signal: SV40 polyadenylation signal
   5104..5120    -  protein_bind   lac operator: The lac repressor binds to the lac operator to inhibit transcription in E. coli. This inhibition can be relieved by adding lactose or isopropyl-β-D-thiogalactopyranoside (IPTG). lac repressor encoded by lacI
   5128..5158    -  promoter       lac promoter: promoter for the E. coli lac operon
   5173..5194    -  protein_bind   CAP binding site: CAP binding activates transcription in the presence of cAMP. E. coli catabolite activator protein
   5207..5299    -  CDS            lacI (fragment): lac repressor; lacI; The lac repressor binds to the lac operator to inhibit transcription in E. coli. This inhibition can be relieved by adding lactose or isopropyl-β-D-thiogalactopyranoside (IPTG).
   5482..6070    -  rep_origin     ori: high-copy-number ColE1/pMB1/pBR322/pUC origin of replication
   6241..7101    -  CDS            AmpR: β-lactamase; bla; confers resistance to ampicillin, carbenicillin, and related antibiotics
   7102..7206    -  promoter       AmpR promoter: bla
>Addgene plasmid #97415 | uknp1.14.3 | addgene full sequence | sequence record 189824 | Addgene NGS Result
ATCTCCCGATCCCCTATGGTGCACTCTCAGTACAATCTGCTCTGATGCCGCATAGTTAAGCCAGTATCTG
CTCCCTGCTTGTGTGTTGGAGGTCGCTGAGTAGTGCGCGAGCAAAATTTAAGCTACAACAAGGCAAGGCT
TGACCGACAATTGCATGAAGAATCTGCTTAGGGTTAGGCGTTTTGCGCTGCTTCGCGATGTACGGGCCAG
ATATACGCGTTGACATTGATTATTGACTAGTTATTAATAGTAATCAATTACGGGGTCATTAGTTCATAGC
CCATATATGGAGTTCCGCGTTACATAACTTACGGTAAATGGCCCGCCTGGCTGACCGCCCAACGACCCCC
GCCCATTGACGTCAATAATGACGTATGTTCCCATAGTAACGCCAATAGGGACTTTCCATTGACGTCAATG
GGTGGAGTATTTACGGTAAACTGCCCACTTGGCAGTACATCAAGTGTATCATATGCCAAGTACGCCCCCT
ATTGACGTCAATGACGGTAAATGGCCCGCCTGGCATTATGCCCAGTACATGACCTTATGGGACTTTCCTA
CTTGGCAGTACATCTACGTATTAGTCATCGCTATTACCATGGTGATGCGGTTTTGGCAGTACATCAATGG
GCGTGGATAGCGGTTTGACTCACGGGGATTTCCAAGTCTCCACCCCATTGACGTCAATGGGAGTTTGTTT
TGGCACCAAAATCAACGGGACTTTCCAAAATGTCGTAACAACTCCGCCCCATTGACGCAAATGGGCGGTA
GGCGTGTACGGTGGGAGGTCTATATAAGCAGAGCTCTCTGGCTAACTAGAGAACCCACTGCTTACTGGCT
TATCGAAATTAATACGACTCACTATAGGGAGACCCAAGCTGGCTAGTTAAGCTTGGTACCGAGCTCGGAT
CCAGTACCCTTCACCATGGGTTGCTCTTTCTCTATCTTCCTTCTGGCTCTGCTCTCTTGCTTGACTGTGC
CCGCCTCAGCCTACCAAGTGCGCAACTCCACGGGGCTTTATCATGTCACCAACGATTGCCCTAACTCGAG
TATTGTGTACGAGGCGGATGATGCCATCCTCCACACTCCGGGGTGTGTCCCTTGCGTCCGCGAGGGTAAC
GCCTCGAGGTGCTGGGTGGCGATGACCCCCACGGTGGCCACCAAGGACGGTAAACTCCCCACAACGCAGC
TTCGAAGGCACATCGATCTGCTTGTCGGGAGTGCCACCCTCTGCTCGGCCCTCTACGTGGGAGACCTGTG
CGGGTCTGTCTTTCTTGTCGGTCAACTGTTTACCTTCTCTCCCAGGCGCCACTGGACGACGCAGGACTGC
AATTGTTCTATCTATCCCGGCCACATAACGGGTCACCGCATGGCATGGGATATGATGATGAACTGGTCCC
CCACAGCGGCGTTAGTAATAGCTCAGCTGCTCCGGATCCCACAAGCCATCTTGGACATGATCGCTGGTGC
CCACTGGGGAGTCCTGGCGGGCATAGCGTATTTCTCCATGGTGGGGAACTGGGCGAAGGTCCTGGCGGTG
TTGCTGCTATTTGCCGGCGTGGACGCGCAAACTCGCATCTCCGGGGGAGCCGCCGCCCATTCCGTGCAGG
GTTTTACCAGTTTCTTCAGCGTAGGCTCTCGCCAGAACATCCAGCTGGTCAACACCAACGGCAGTTGGCA
CATCAACCGCACGGCCTTGAACTGCAATGAGAGCATTGACACCGGCTGGATAGCAGGGCTTTTCTACTAC
AACAAATTCAACTCTTCAGGCTGTCCCGAGAGGTTGGCCAGTTGCCGCCCCCTTACCCATTTTGACCAGG
GCTGGGGCCCTATCAAGTATACCAGTGGAGAAGACTCCGACCAACGCCCCTACTGCTGGCACTACGCCCC
AAAACCTTGTGGTATTGTGCCCGCAAAGAGCGTGTGTGGCCCGGTATATTGTTTTACACCTAGCCCCGTT
GTGGTGGGGACGACTGACAGGTCGGGCGTGCCAACCTACAACTGGGGTGAAAATGAAACGGACGTCTTCG
TCCTTAACAACACCAGGCCACCACTGGGCAATTGGTTCGGTTGCACCTGGATGAATTCATCTGGGTTCAC
CAAAGTGTGCGGGGCCCCTCCCTGTATCATCAAAGGGTCGGGCAACAAAACCTTGCACTGCCCTACTGAT
TGCTTCCGCAAGCATCCGGAAGCCACGTACTCTCGGTGCGGCTCCGGTCCCTGGATTACACCCAGATGCC
TGGTCAGCTATCCATACAGACTTTGGCATTATCCATGCACCATCAACTACACCATATTTAAAGTCAGGAT
GTACGTGGGAGGGGTCGAGCACAGGCTGGAGGCTGCCTGCAACTGGACGCGGGGCGAGCGTTGTGATCTA
GAAGACAGGGACAGGTCAGAGCTCAGCCCGCTGCTGCTATCCACCACACAGTGGCAGGTCCTTCCGTGTT
CCTTCACGACCCTGCCAGCCTTGTCCACCGGCCTCATCCACCTCCACCAGAACATTGTGGACGTGCAGTA
CTTGTACGGGGTGGGGTCAAGCATCGCGTCTTGGGCCATTAAGTGGGAGTACGTAGTTCTCCTGTTCCTC
CTGCTTGCAGACGCGCGCGTCTGCTCCTGCTTGTGGATGATGTTACTCATATCCCAAGCGGAGGCGTAAT
AAAAGGGTCAAGACAATTCTGCAGATATCCAGCACAGTGGCGGCCGCTCGAGTCTAGAGGGCCCGCGGTT
CGAAGGTAAGCCTATCCCTAACCCTCTCCTCGGTCTCGATTCTACGCGTACCGGTCATCATCACCATCAC
CATTGAGTTTAAACCCGCTGATCAGCCTCGACTGTGCCTTCTAGTTGCCAGCCATCTGTTGTTTGCCCCT
CCCCCGTGCCTTCCTTGACCCTGGAAGGTGCCACTCCCACTGTCCTTTCCTAATAAAATGAGGAAATTGC
ATCGCATTGTCTGAGTAGGTGTCATTCTATTCTGGGGGGTGGGGTGGGGCAGGACAGCAAGGGGGAGGAT
TGGGAAGACAATAGCAGGCATGCTGGGGATGCGGTGGGCTCTATGGCTTCTGAGGCGGAAAGAACCAGCT
GGGGCTCTAGGGGGTATCCCC
[124 nt withheld, positions 3102-3225]
C
[91 nt withheld, positions 3227-3317]
A
[49 nt withheld, positions 3319-3367]
CCTTTGACGTTGGAGTCCACGTTCTTT
[37 nt withheld, positions 3395-3431]
ACCCTATCTCGGTCTATTCTTTTGATTTATAAGGGATTTTGCCGATTTCGGCCTATTGGTTAAAAAATGA
GCTGATTTAACAAAAATTTAACGCGAATTAATTCTGTGGAATGTGTGTCAGTTAGGGTGTGGAAAGTCCC
CAGGCTCCCCAGCAGGCAGAAGTATGCAAAGCATGCATCTCAATTAGTCAGCAACCAGGTGTGGAAAGTC
CCCAGGCTCCCCAGCAGGCAGAAGTATGCAAAGCATGCATCTCAATTAGTCAGCAACCATAGTCCCGCCC
CTAACTCCGCCCATCCCGCCCCTAACTCCGCCCAGTTCCGCCCATTCTCCGCCCCATGGCTGACTAATTT
TTTTTATTTATGCAGAGGCCGAGGCCGCCTCTGCCTCTGAGCTATTCCAGAAGTAGTGAGGAGGCTTTTT
TGGAGGCCTAGGCTTTTGCAAAAAGCTCCCGGGAGCTTGTATATCCATTTTCGGATCTGATCAAGAGACA
GGATGAGGATCGTTTCGCATGATTGAACAAGATGGATTGCACGCAGGTTCTCCGGCCGCTTGGGTGGAGA
GGCTATTCGGCTATGACTGGGCACAACAGACAATCGGCTGCTCTGATGCCGCCGTGTTCCGGCTGTCAGC
GCAGGGGCGCCCGGTTCTTTTTGTCAAGACCGACCTGTCCGGTGCCCTGAATGAACTGCAGGACGAGGCA
GCGCGGCTATCGTGGCTGGCCACGACGGGCGTTCCTTGCGCAGCTGTGCTCGACGTTGTCACTGAAGCGG
GAAGGGACTGGCTGCTATTGGGCGAAGTGCCGGGGCAGGATCTCCTGTCATCTCACCTTGCTCCTGCCGA
GAAAGTATCCATCATGGCTGATGCAATGCGGCGGCTGCATACGCTTGATCCGGCTACCTGCCCATTCGAC
CACCAAGCGAAACATCGCATCGAGCGAGCACGTACTCGGATGGAAGCCGGTCTTGTCGATCAGGATGATC
TGGACGAAGAGCATCAGGGGCTCGCGCCAGCCGAACTGTTCGCCAGGCTCAAGGCGCGCATGCCCGACGG
CGAGGATCTCGTCGTGACCCATGGCGATGCCTGCTTGCCGAATATCATGGTGGAAAATGGCCGCTTTTCT
GGATTCATCGACTGTGGCCGGCTGGGTGTGGCGGACCGCTATCAGGACATAGCGTTGGCTACCCGTGATA
TTGCTGAAGAGCTTGGCGGCGAATGGGCTGACCGCTTCCTCGTGCTTTACGGTATCGCCGCTCCCGATTC
GCAGCGCATCGCCTTCTATCGCCTTCTTGACGAGTTCTTCTGAGCGGGACTCTGGGGTTCGCGAAATGAC
CGACCAAGCGACGCCCAACCTGCCATCACGAGATTTCGATTCCACCGCCGCCTTCTATGAAAGGTTGGGC
TTCGGAATCGTTTTCCGGGACGCCGGCTGGATGATCCTCCAGCGCGGGGATCTCATGCTGGAGTTCTTCG
CCCACCCCAACTTGTTTATTGCAGCTTATAATGGTTACAAATAAAGCAATAGCATCACAAATTTCACAAA
TAAAGCATTTTTTTCACTGCATTCTAGTTGTGGTTTGTCCAAACTCATCAATGTATCTTATCATGTCTGT
ATACCGTCGACCTCTAGCTAGAGCTTGGCGTAATCATGGTCATAGCTGTTTCCTGTGTGAAATTGTTATC
CGCTCACAATTCCACACAACATACGAGCCGGAAGCATAAAGTGTAAAGCCTGGGGTGCCTAATGAGTGAG
CTAACTCACATTAATTGCGTTGCGCTCACTGCCCGCTTTCCAGTCGGGAAACCTGTCGTGCCAGCTGCAT
TAATGAATCGGCCAACGCGCGGGGAGAGGCGGTTTGCGTATTGGGCGCTCTTCCGCTTCCTCGCTCACTG
ACTCGCTGCGCTCGGTCGTTCGGCTGCGGCGAGCGGTATCAGCTCACTCAAAGGCGGTAATACGGTTATC
CACAGAATCAGGGGATAACGCAGGAAAGAACATGTGAGCAAAAGGCCAGCAAAAGGCCAGGAACCGTAAA
AAGGCCGCGTTGCTGGCGTTTTTCCATAGGCTCCGCCCCCCTGACGAGCATCACAAAAATCGACGCTCAA
GTCAGAGGTGGCGAAACCCGACAGGACTATAAAGATACCAGGCGTTTCCCCCTGGAAGCTCCCTCGTGCG
CTCTCCTGTTCCGACCCTGCCGCTTACCGGATACCTGTCCGCCTTTCTCCCTTCGGGAAGCGTGGCGCTT
TCTCATAGCTCACGCTGTAGGTATCTCAGTTCGGTGTAGGTCGTTCGCTCCAAGCTGGGCTGTGTGCACG
AACCCCCCGTTCAGCCCGACCGCTGCGCCTTATCCGGTAACTATCGTCTTGAGTCCAACCCGGTAAGACA
CGACTTATCGCCACTGGCAGCAGCCACTGGTAACAGGATTAGCAGAGCGAGGTATGTAGGCGGTGCTACA
GAGTTCTTGAAGTGGTGGCCTAACTACGGCTACACTAGAAGAACAGTATTTGGTATCTGCGCTCTGCTGA
AGCCAGTTACCTTCGGAAAAAGAGTTGGTAGCTCTTGATCCGGCAAACAAACCACCGCTGGTAGCGGTGG
TTTTTTTGTTTGCAAGCAGCAGATTACGCGCAGAAAAAAAGGATCTCAAGAAGATCCTTTGATCTTTTCT
ACGGGGTCTGACGCTCAGTGGAACGAAAACTCACGTTAAGGGATTTTGGTCATGAGATTATCAAAAAGGA
TCTTCACCTAGATCCTTTTAAATTAAAAATGAAGTTTTAAATCAATCTAAAGTATATATGAGTAAACTTG
GTCTGACAGTTACCAATGCTTAATCAGTGAGGCACCTATCTCAGCGATCTGTCTATTTCGTTCATCCATA
GTTGCCTGACTCCCCGTCGTGTAGATAACTACGATACGGGAGGGCTTACCATCTGGCCCCAGTGCTGCAA
TGATACCGCGAGACCCACGCTCACCGGCTCCAGATTTATCAGCAATAAACCAGCCAGCCGGAAGGGCCGA
GCGCAGAAGTGGTCCTGCAACTTTATCCGCCTCCATCCAGTCTATTAATTGTTGCCGGGAAGCTAGAGTA
AGTAGTTCGCCAGTTAATAGTTTGCGCAACGTTGTTGCCATTGCTACAGGCATCGTGGTGTCACGCTCGT
CGTTTGGTATGGCTTCATTCAGCTCCGGTTCCCAACGATCAAGGCGAGTTACATGATCCCCCATGTTGTG
CAAAAAAGCGGTTAGCTCCTTCGGTCCTCCGATCGTTGTCAGAAGTAAGTTGGCCGCAGTGTTATCACTC
ATGGTTATGGCAGCACTGCATAATTCTCTTACTGTCATGCCATCCGTAAGATGCTTTTCTGTGACTGGTG
AGTACTCAACCAAGTCATTCTGAGAATAGTGTATGCGGCGACCGAGTTGCTCTTGCCCGGCGTCAATACG
GGATAATACCGCGCCACATAGCAGAACTTTAAAAGTGCTCATCATTGGAAAACGTTCTTCGGGGCGAAAA
CTCTCAAGGATCTTACCGCTGTTGAGATCCAGTTCGATGTAACCCACTCGTGCACCCAACTGATCTTCAG
CATCTTTTACTTTCACCAGCGTTTCTGGGTGAGCAAAAACAGGAAGGCAAAATGCCGCAAAAAAGGGAAT
AAGGGCGACACGGAAATGTTGAATACTCATACTCTTCCTTTTTCAATATTATTGAAGCATTTATCAGGGT
TATTGTCTCATGAGCGGATACATATTTGAATGTATTTAGAAAAATAAACAAATAGGGGTTCCGCGCACAT
TTCCCCGAAAAGTGCCACCTGACGTCGACGGATCGGGAG
